>Addgene plasmid #124528 | Omega Destination-CMV::ELuc:bGH | addgene full sequence | sequence record 272272 | Addgene NGS Result
CGTTACATAACTTACGGTAAATGGCCCGCCTGGCTGACCGCCCAACGACCCCCGCCCATTGACGTCAATA
ATGACGTATGTTCCCATAGTAACGCCAATAGGGACTTTCCATTGACGTCAATGGGTGGAGTATTTACGGT
AAACTGCCCACTTGGCAGTACATCAAGTGTATCATATGCCAAGTACGCCCCCTATTGACGTCAATGACGG
TAAATGGCCCGCCTGGCATTATGCCCAGTACATGACCTTATGGGACTTTCCTACTTGGCAGTACATCTAC
GTATTAGTCATCGCTATTACCATGGTGATGCGGTTTTGGCAGTACATCAATGGGCGTGGATAGCGGTTTG
ACTCACGGGGATTTCCAAGTCTCCACCCCATTGACGTCAATGGGAGTTTGTTTTGGCACCAAAATCAACG
GGACTTTCCAAAATGTCGTAACAACTCCGCCCCATTGACGCAAATGGGCGGTAGGCGTGTACGGTGGGAG
GTCTATATAAGCAGAGCTGGTTTAGTGAACCGTCAGATCAAGCTCAAATGATGAAGAGAGAGAAGAATGT
TGTGTATGGGCCCGAGCCTAAGCACCCGCTTGGGAATTTTACCGCTGGAGAGATGCTCTACAACGCGCTT
CACAAACATAGTCACATCCCGCAGGCGATCCTCGACGTGATGGGTAACGAAAGTCTTAGTTATCAGGAAT
TCTTCGACACGACGGTCAAATTGGGGCAGAGTCTCCAGAATTGTGGCTATAAAATGAATGATGTTGTATC
AATATGCGCTGAAAACAACAAAAGATTTTTCATTCCAATTATTAGTGCGTGGTATATAGGCATGGTCGTT
GCACCTGTAAACGAGGACTATATACCAGACGAACTGTGTAAGGTCACAGGAATTAGTAAGCCAATACTTG
TGTTCACCACGCGAAAGATACTTCCAAAGGTTTTGGAGGTTAAGGATAGAACAAATTATATCAAAAGAAT
CATAATTCTGGACTCTGAGGAAAACCTTCTCGGATGTGAATCCTTGCATAATTTTATGTCAAGATATAGC
GATAACAATCTTCAGACCTTTAAACCACTGCATTACGATCCGGTCGACCAGGTTGCAGCGATACTGTGTA
GTAGTGGTACTACCGGGTTGCCTAAGGGCGTCATGCAGACCCACCGCAATATATGTGTTCGGCTGACCCA
CGCCTCTGACCCGAGAGTTGGTACCCAACTCATTCCCGGAGTTAGTGTGCTGGCGTATCTTCCCTTCTTT
CACGCCTTTGGGTTTTCCATTAACTTGGGGTATTTTATGGTGGGGCTGCGCGTCGTGATGCTTCGGAGGT
TCAACCAAGAGGTTTTTTTGAAGGCGATTCAAGACTATGAAGTACGAAGTGTGATCAATGTCCCAAGTAC
AATCCTCTTTCTTTCTAAATCACCGTTGGTTGATAAGTATGATCTTTCTACCTTGGCGGAACTTTGTTGT
GGTGCGGCACCTCTTGCAAAAGAAGTAGCTGAAATCGCCGTAAAACGCCTTAATTTGCCAGGCATACGGT
GTGGTTACGGGTTGACTGAAAGCACATCCGCTAATATCCACACTCTTCACAACGAATTTAAATCCGGTTC
ATTGGGAAAAGTGACGCCCTACATGGCCGCTAAAATTATAGATCGAAACACCGGAGAGGCGCTTGGCCCA
AATCAAGTGGGAGAGTTGTGCATTTGGGGCCCCATGGTCACGAAAGGCTACGTGAATAATCCACAGGCCA
CCAAGGAGGCCATTGACGACGATGGTTGGCTTCACAGTGGTGATTTTGGCTACTATGATGAGGATGAATA
TTTTTACATTGTGGATAGATATAAAGAGCTGATCAAGTACAAGGGATATCAAGTGGCTCCTGTCGAGTTG
GAGGAGATTTTGCTCCAACATCCAGGGATCCGCGATGTGGCCGTAGTCGGTATCCCCGACATAGAAGCAG
GGGAACTTCCGGCCGGATTCGTTGTCAAGCAACCTGGGGCCCAACTGACGGCTAAAGAAGTATATGATTT
CCTTGCACAAAGAGTTAGCCACAGCAAGTATCTTCGAGGGGGTGTCAGATTCGTTGACTCTATTCCGAGG
AACGTCACGGGCAAAATCAGCCGAAAGGAACTCCGAGAAGCACTTATGGAGAAGGCGGGTGGTGGATCTA
TGTACAAGACATCCGCCGCCAACGATGAGAACTATGCCCTGGCGGCTTGAGCTTCTGTGCCTTCTAGTTG
CCAGCCATCTGTTGTTTGCCCCTCCCCCGTGCCTTCCTTGACCCTGGAAGGTGCCACTCCCACTGTCCTT
TCCTAATAAAATGAGGAAATTGCATCGCATTGTCTGAGTAGGTGTCATTCTATTCTGGGGGGTGGGGTGG
GGCAGGACAGCAAGGGGGAGGATTGGGAAGACAATAGCAGGCATGCTGGGGATGCGGTGGGCTCTATGGC
GCTGATCCGTTAAAATTGTAAGCGTTAATATTTTGTTAAAATTCGCGTTAAATTTTTGTTAAATCAGCTC
ATTTTTTAACCAATAGGCCGAAATCGGCAAAATCCCTTATAAATCAAAAGAATAGACCGAGATAGGGT
[37 nt withheld, positions 2589-2625]
AAAGAACGTGGACTCCAACGTCAAAGGGCGAAAAACCGTCTATCAGGGCGCTGGCCCACTACGTGAACCA
TCACCCT
[91 nt withheld, positions 2703-2793]
G
[125 nt withheld, positions 2795-2919]
ACATGAAGTTTTAAATCAATCTAAAGTATATATGTGTAACATTGGTCTAGTGATTATTTGCCGACTACCT
TGGTGATCTCGCCTTTCACGTAGTGGACAAATTCTTCCAACTGATCTGCGCGCGAGGCCAAACGATCTTC
TTCTTGTCCAAGATAAGCCTGTCTAGCTTCAAGTATGACGGGCTGATACTGGGCCGGCAGGCGCTCCATT
GCCCAGTCGGCAGCTACATCCTTCGGCGCGATTTTGCCGGTTACTGCGCTGTACCAAATGCGGGACAACG
TAAGCACTACATTTCGCTCATCGCCAGCCCAGTCGGGCGGCGAGTTCCATAGCGTTAAGGTTTCATTTAG
CGCCTCAAATAGATCCTGTTCAGGAACCGGATCAAAGAGTTCCTCCGCCGCTGGACCTACCAAGGCAACG
CTATGTTCTCTTGCTTTTGTCAGCAAGATAGCCAGATCAATGTCGATCGTGGCTGGCTCGAAGATACCTG
CAAGAATGTCATTGCGCTGCCATTCTCCAAATTGCAGTTCGCGCTTAGCTGGATAACGCCACGGAATGAT
GTCGTCGTGCACAACAATGGTGACTTCTACAGCGCGGAGAATCTCGCTCTCTCCAGGGGAAGCCGAAGTT
TCCAAAAGGTCGTTGATCAAAGCTCGCCGCGTTGTTTCATCAAGCCTTACGGTCACCGTAACCAGCAAAT
CAATATCACTGTGTGGCTTCAGGCCGCCATCCACTGCGGAGCCGTACAAATGTACGGCCAGCAACGTCGG
TTCGAGATGGCGCTCGATGACGCCAACTACCTCTGATAGTTGAGTCGATACTTCGGCGATCACCGCTTCC
CTCATAATGTTTAACTTTGTTTTAGGGCGACTGCCCTGCTGCGTAACATCGTTGCTGCTCCATAACATCA
AACATCGACCCACGGCGTAACGCGCTTGCTGCTTGGATGCCCGAGGCATAGACTGTACCCCAAAAAAACA
GTCATAACAAGCCATGAAAACCGCCACTGCGCCGTTACCACCGCTGCGTTCGGTCAAGGTTCTGGACCAG
TTGCGTGAGCGCATACGCTACTTGCATTACAGCTTACGAACCGAACAGGCTTATGTCCACTGGGTTCGTG
CCTTCATCCGTTTCCACGGTGTGCGTCACCCGGCAACCTTGGGTAGCAGCGAAGTCGAGGCATTTCTGTC
CTGGCTGGTCACAAAAGGATCTAGGTGAAGATCCTTTTTGATAATCTCATGACCAAAATCCCTTAACGTG
AGTTTTCGTTCCACTGAGCGTCAGACCCCGTAGAAAAGATCAAAGGATCTTCTTGAGATCCTTTTTTTCT
GCGCGTAATCTGCTGCTTGCAAACAAAAAAACCACCGCTACCAGCGGTGGTTTGTTTGCCGGATCAAGAG
CTACCAACTCTTTTTCCGAAGGTAACTGGCTTCAGCAGAGCGCAGATACCAAATACTGTTCTTCTAGTGT
AGCCGTAGTTAGGCCACCACTTCAAGAACTCTGTAGCACCGCCTACATACCTCGCTCTGCTAATCCTGTT
ACCAGTGGCTGCTGCCAGTGGCGATAAGTCGTGTCTTACCGGGTTGGACTCAAGACGATAGTTACCGGAT
AAGGCGCAGCGGTCGGGCTGAACGGGGGGTTCGTGCACACAGCCCAGCTTGGAGCGAACGACCTACACCG
AACTGAGATACCTACAGCGTGAGCTATGAGAAAGCGCCACGCTTCCCGAAGGGAGAAAGGCGGACAGGTA
TCCGGTAAGCGGCAGGGTCGGAACAGGAGAGCGCACGAGGGAGCTTCCAGGGGGAAACGCCTGGTATCTT
TATAGTCCTGTCGGGTTTCGCCACCTCTGACTTGAGCGTCGATTTTTGTGATGCTCGTCAGGGGGGCGGA
GCCTATGGAAAAACGCCAGCAACGCGGCCTTTTTACGGTTCCTGGCCTTTTGCTGGCCTTTTGCTCACAT
GTTCTTTCCTGCGTTATCCCCTGATTCTGTGGATAACCGTGTCAAGCGTGAGACGTTTGCCTGGCGGCAG
TAGCGCGGTGGTCCCACCTGACCCCATGCCGAACTCAGAAGTGAAACGCCGTAGCGCCGATGGTAGTGTG
GGGACTCCCCATGCGAGAGTAGGGAACTGCCAGGCATCAAATAAAACGAAAGGCTCAGTCGAAAGACTGG
GCCTTTCGCCCGGGCTAATTATGGGGTGTCGCCCTTGGGGTGAGACTCTCGAGTGTACAGAATTCAAGCT
CATTACGTCGCTTTTTCCGGCACATCGCTGTAACGTGCGACAGCCGATTCGTATTGTTCGTAGAATTTGC
CCTGCTCAGCTTTCAGGATTTCGATGCGATGGTCACCAAAATGGAACTCCGGCATGTTAACGGCGTTGCT
CGGTTTACGGCTACGATACGTCGTGCGCAGGTGGCTGGTCAGATGATTGCCATCGGTGCACTTCAGCGCC
ATCAAGCTCTGACCACACAAGACGCCGTCACGCGGATACAGCATCTCGACGCACGGCTCCCAACCCGCGG
TTTTCTTTTGCATCACCGGACCATTCGCCGGGAAATTGGTACCCAGAACCTTCACTTTATAGATCAGGCA
ATTACCTTCCAGGCTGGTGTCTTGGTGCGCGGTCAGAACACCACCGTCCTCAAAAATCTGGGTACGTTCC
CAAGTGAAGCCCTCTGGAAAGGACTCTTTAAAGTAATCCGGGATACCGCTCACGTGTTTAATGAAGGTCT
TAGAGCCGTACATACAGCACGGGGCCAGGATGTCGAATGCAAAAGGCAGCGGACCGCCCTCGGTGACACG
AATGCGCATGTTCTGCGTGCCCTCGAACGGCTTGCCTTCACCCTCGCCAACGCACTTAAAGTGATAACCG
TTCACAGTACCTTCCATCGTCATCTTAACACACATATCTTTCTTAACCAAGCTCGCCATTGATCTGCCTC
CTGGGTTTAGTTCCTCACCTTGTCGTATTATACTATGCCGATATACTATGCCGATGATTAATTGTCAACA
GGCGTCTCTCTCCCTGGGATCCGGAGTAGTTATTAATAGTAATCAATTACGGGGTCATTAGTTCATAGCC
CATATATGGAGTTCCG
Features (pLannotate 1.2.2; 13 found; start..end, strand, type, name):
      1..304     +  enhancer       CMV enhancer: human cytomegalovirus immediate early enhancer
    305..508     +  promoter       CMV promoter: human cytomegalovirus (CMV) immediate early promoter
   2225..2449    +  polyA_signal   bGH poly(A) signal: bovine growth hormone polyadenylation signal
   2463..2918    -  rep_origin     f1 ori (sequence partly withheld): f1 bacteriophage origin of replication; arrow indicates direction of (+) strand synthesis
   2976..3764    -  CDS            aadA: S3AD_ECOLX - Experimental evidence at protein level: Swiss-Prot protein existence level 1. Mediates bacterial resistance to the antibiotics streptomycin and spectinomycin. From Escherichia coli.
   3771..3827    -  CDS            GmR (fragment): gentamycin acetyltransferase; aacC1; confers resistance to gentamycin
   4003..4026    -  promoter       Pc promoter (fragment): intI1 (promoter lies within the coding sequence); class 1 integron promoter
   4232..4820    +  rep_origin     ori: high-copy-number ColE1/pMB1/pBR322/pUC origin of replication
   4938..5053    +  ncRNA          5S rRNA: Accession: RF00001 - 5S ribosomal RNA
   5057..5097    +  terminator     rrnB T1 terminator (fragment): transcription terminator T1 from the E. coli rrnB gene
   5189..5848    -  CDS            AQ14: AQ14 is a basic (constitutively fluorescent) red fluorescent protein published in 2005, derived from Actinia equina.
   5881..5928    -  promoter       EM7 promoter: synthetic bacterial promoter&nbsp
   5956..6015    +  enhancer       CMV enhancer (fragment): human cytomegalovirus immediate early enhancer
