[The description below was written by a language model from this plasmid's Addgene catalogue record and pLannotate feature annotations shown in this document.]
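Description:
Omega Destination-CMV::ELuc:bGH is an empty "Omega"-level destination vector from a modular synthetic-assembly system for building multiplex luciferase reporter plasmids, which are used to monitor several cellular signaling pathways at once. It is a self-made, ColE1-derived, high-copy plasmid propagated in E. coli under spectinomycin selection. The feature table shows the aadA streptomycin/spectinomycin resistance gene, preceded by remnants of a class 1 integron (a Pc promoter fragment and a short gentamicin acetyltransferase fragment). A ColE1/pUC-type origin and an f1 phage origin are also annotated. The catalogue lists the backbone at about 5 kb, whereas the sequenced record is 6,015 nt; the record does not explain the difference.

The distinguishing feature is a mammalian expression unit built permanently into the backbone: the human CMV immediate-early enhancer and promoter, followed by an unannotated stretch of roughly 1.7 kb, and then the bovine growth hormone polyadenylation signal. The annotation software did not identify a coding sequence in this interval, but its position matches the ELuc luciferase named in the catalogue entry. Any construct assembled in this vector would therefore already carry a constitutively expressed luciferase, plausibly as a normalization control, although the record does not state this.

According to the depositor, the cloning site uses BsmBI with pink/white screening. In line with this, the table shows a bacterial EM7 promoter driving an Actinia equina-derived red chromoprotein/fluorescent protein (annotated as AQ14), near an rrnB 5S/T1 terminator fragment. This cassette is presumably the dropout marker: parental colonies stay pink, while those in which BsmBI assembly has replaced it with incoming transcriptional units turn white.
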