Addgene plasmid #124528: Omega Destination-CMV::ELuc:bGH
Purpose: (Empty Backbone) Omega destination vector, that has a CMV:ELUC:bgH in the backbone
Depositing lab: Koen Venken. Depositing organization: Baylor College of Medicine. Publication: Rapid and Efficient Synthetic Assembly of Multiplex Luciferase Reporter Plasmids for the Simultaneous Monitoring of Up to Six Cellular Signaling Pathways. Sarrion-Perdigones A, Gonzalez Y, Venken KJT. Curr Protoc Mol Biol. 2020 Jun;131(1):e121. doi: 10.1002/cpmb.121. PubMed 32539183.
Backbone
  Vector backbone: ColE1 derived
  Backbone manufacturer: Venken Lab, self made
  Backbone size (bp): 5000
  Modifications to backbone: Includes CMV:ELuc:bGH expression unit
  Vector type: Mammalian Expression, Luciferase, Synthetic Biology
Growth in bacteria
  Bacterial resistance: Spectinomycin, 50 μg/mL
  Growth temperature: 37°C
  Growth strain: DH5alpha
  Copy number: High Copy
Gene/Insert
  Cloning method: Restriction Enzyme
  Sequencing primers: 5′ aat gag ctg att taa caa aaa ttt aac gcg; 3′ ctt ttt acg gtt cct ggc ctt ttg
Terms and licenses: Academic/Nonprofit Terms; Industry Terms: Not Available to Industry
Depositor comments: Destination vector. BsmBI cloning site. Pink/White selection
How to cite: Omega Destination-CMV::ELuc:bGH was a gift from Koen Venken (Addgene plasmid # 124528 ; http://n2t.net/addgene:124528 ; RRID:Addgene_124528)
